>Addgene plasmid #10983 | pL-rpb1-C70Y | addgene partial sequence | sequence record 17948 | 10983 with yRPO21-R 5'-ccccgtggctctatcttttt
GCTGTGTATTACCACAACCTCCCCTTGATACGAGCTGAGTAGGATCATCTTCAGAAGGGACATCTGTTTC
GCAGACCATTTTTGTTTTACATAAAGTCCAAATTGCAGCAAACCTTTTTTTACTGTCTTTGATTGCTAGA
GCTTGTCTCATTAATTCATTATGTTCATCCAGTAATAGCTTACCACAGTGCATACAGACACACTCACATA
CTTTCTTAATTTTGGCAATAAAACCAACATGAAATACAGGTTTTGCTAAATCTATGTGACCAAAATGACC
AGGACATTCGTTCATACCCTCTTGATAAGTTTGACACTTCAGATTACGATCAATAGAGCCTAACCTAGGG
TCGTTTAGACCACCAATTTTCGCTCTCGTCTGGGTTTCATCCATTGTCTCTGGAAATCTAATTTTGGCCA
CACTGATTGCTCTAACTTCTTCAGGTGAGAAAAGACCGAATTGGACCTCTTTTACTGTACGGAGTGGAGC
ACTAGAATAC
