>Addgene plasmid #10983 | pL-rpb1-C70Y | addgene partial sequence | sequence record 17949 | 10983 with M13rev
CGCGTCTCGAGGAGCGTGCAGCACCATTCACCGCCAGCTTTGTATCGTCCTTTAGAGTGCAGCAAGAACA
TTAATTGCTCTCACAGAGGTATCATAAGAACATCCGATTCGTTCATTAACTGAAATCATATCTGTGTTGT
TCTGATCGACTCTCTTTGTTAGTTTTATCTTCCATTTTTTTTTATTCCTTTCATTTTCCAATAAAATTTG
AACAGGATCGATATAAACAGATAAAAACCCTCCAAAGTTAACCATTTGTTTATATTTGCTTTTCTGCATA
AGTTTTCCTAGCGAATTCCCTGATCAACTTTCAAGGAAAACTAAAACTACTGTATTATAAGAGGTTTTTT
TTTTCATTCCAGATTAATTTTGAAATACGATATCCTCAAGTTTATCTACCAGAATATTTGACTAAGAAAT
CAAACTCTGTTAATAATAATATAATTATAAAAACCTCAACTAGAAACTCCAAAAAAAAAAATTTACCATT
TTTTACTTTCTATCCTTGTTAACCAAATTTCAAAAAAATTTTACCTTTTCTTTTTCCAGAAGAGGGACCA
ATCATAAAGATAGCAATAACACTTTACCCCAAAATATAAATCAGACATGGTAGGACAACAGTATTCTAGT
GCTCCACTCCGTACAGCAAAAGAGGTCCAATTCGGTCTTTTCTCACC
