[The description below was written by a language model from this plasmid's Addgene catalogue record.]
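Description:
pL-rpb1-C70Y is a yeast–E. coli shuttle plasmid built on a modified pRS415 backbone of about 5 kb. It carries a mutant allele of the Saccharomyces cerevisiae RPB1 gene (systematic name YDL140C, also known as RPO21), which encodes the largest subunit of RNA polymerase II. In bacteria the plasmid is maintained at high copy under ampicillin selection. In yeast it is selected through the LEU2 auxotrophic marker, which complements leucine auxotrophy in leu2 strains. Vectors of the pRS415 family are normally centromeric, low-copy yeast plasmids, but the record notes unspecified modifications to the backbone and includes no feature table, so the exact replication and segregation elements cannot be confirmed here.

The insert is a fragment of roughly 6.3 kb cloned between an XhoI/AvaI site at the 5′ end and an ApaI site at the 3′ end, with both sites preserved. It contains a single G-to-A change at nucleotide 209 of the RPB1 open reading frame, producing the amino-acid substitution C70Y. The record does not state which promoter drives expression. The insert is somewhat longer than the RPB1 coding region, so it may include native flanking regulatory sequence, but this is not documented.

The associated publication concerns RPB1 mutations that confer hypersensitivity to 6-azauracil, a drug phenotype commonly linked to defects in transcription elongation. The plasmid is therefore suited to introducing the rpb1-C70Y allele into yeast for genetic and functional studies of RNA polymerase II, for example by comparing its phenotypes with those of wild-type RPB1.
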