Addgene plasmid #10983: pL-rpb1-C70Y
Depositing lab: Jeff Strathern. Depositing organization: National Cancer Institute (NCI). Publication: Mutations in the Saccharomyces cerevisiae RPB1 Gene Conferring Hypersensitivity to 6-Azauracil. Malagon F, Kireeva ML, Shafer BK, Lubkowska L, Kashlev M, Strathern JN. Genetics. 2006 Apr . 172(4):2201-9. 10.1534/genetics.105.052415 PubMed 16510790.
Backbone
  Vector backbone: pRS415 (with modifications)
  Backbone size w/o insert (bp): 4967
  Vector type: Bacterial Expression, Yeast Expression
  Selectable markers: LEU2
Growth in bacteria
  Bacterial resistance: Ampicillin, 100 μg/mL
  Growth temperature: 37°C
  Growth strain: DH5alpha
  Copy number: High Copy
Gene/Insert
  Gene/Insert name: rpb1-C70Y (alt name: RPB1)
  Species: S. cerevisiae (budding yeast)
  Insert size (bp): 6349
  Mutation: Mutation 209 G to A in the RPB1 ORF resulting in the residue substitution C70Y
  Entrez Gene: RPO21 (a.k.a. YDL140C, RPB1, RPB220, SIT1, SUA8)
  Cloning method: Restriction Enzyme; 5′ cloning site XhoI/AvaI (not destroyed); 3′ cloning site ApaI (not destroyed)
  Sequencing primers: 5′ M13 reverse; 3′ n/a
Terms and licenses: Academic/Nonprofit Terms; Industry Terms: Not Available to Industry
How to cite: pL-rpb1-C70Y was a gift from Jeff Strathern (Addgene plasmid # 10983 ; http://n2t.net/addgene:10983 ; RRID:Addgene_10983)
